>Addgene plasmid #154693 | pEPYC1CB0434 | depositor full sequence | sequence record 299624 | pEPYC1CB0434 sequence 7029 bps
GCAATTGTCTTCTGCACGAAGTGGTTTAAACTATCAGTGTTTGACAGGATATATTGGCGGGTAAACCTAA
GAGAAAAGAGCGTTTATTAGAATAATCGGATATTTAAAAGGGCGTGAAAAGGTTTATCCGTTCGTCCATT
TGTATGTGCATGCCAACCACAGGGTTCCCCAGATCAGGCGCTGGCTGCTGAACCCCCAGCCGGAACTGAC
CCCACAAGGCCCTAGCGTTTGCAATGCACCAGGTCATCATTGACCCAGGCGTGTTCCACCAGGCCGCTGC
CTCGCAACTCTTCGCAGGCTTCGCCGACCTGCTCGCGCCACTTCTTCACGCGGGTGGAATCCGATCCGCA
CATGAGGCGGAAGGTTTCCAGCTTGAGCGGGTACGGCTCCCGGTGCGAGCTGAAATAGTCGAACATCCGT
CGGGCCGTCGGCGACAGCTTGCGGTACTTCTCCCATATGAATTTCGTGTAGTGGTCGCCAGCAAACAGCA
CGACGATTTCCTCGTCGATCAGGACCTGGCAACGGGACGTTTTCTTGCCACGGTCCAGGACGCGGAAGCG
GTGCAGCAGCGACACCGATTCCAGGTGCCCAACGCGGTCGGACGTGAAGCCCATCGCCGTCGCCTGTAGG
CGCGACAGGCATTCCTCGGCCTTCGTGTAATACCGGCCATTGATCGACCAGCCCAGGTCCTGGCAAAGCT
CGTAGAACGTGAAGGTGATCGGCTCGCCGATAGGGGTGCGCTTCGCGTACTCCAACACCTGCTGCCACAC
CAGTTCGTCATCGTCGGCCCGCAGCTCGACGCCGGTGTAGGTGATCTTCACGTCCTTGTTGACGTGGAAA
ATGACCTTGTTTTGCAGCGCCTCGCGCGGGATTTTCTTGTTGCGCGTGGTGAACAGGGCAGAGCGGGCCG
TGTCGTTTGGCATCGCTCGCATCGTGTCCGGCCACGGCGCAATATCGAACAAGGAAAGCTGCATTTCCTT
GATCTGCTGCTTCGTGTGTTTCAGCAACGCGGCCTGCTTGGCCTCGCTGACCTGTTTTGCCAGGTCCTCG
CCGGCGGTTTTTCGCTTCTTGGTCGTCATAGTTCCTCGCGTGTCGATGGTCATCGACTTCGCCAAACCTG
CCGCCTCCTGTTCAAGACGACGCGAACGCTCCACGGCGGCCGATGGCGCGGGCAGGGCAGGGGGAGCCAG
TTGCACGCTGTCGCGCTCGATCTTGGCCGTAGCTTGCTGGACCATCGAGCCGACGGACTGGAAGGTTTCG
CGGGGCGCACGCATGACGGTGCGGCTTGCGATGGTTTCGGCATCCTCGGCGGAAAACCCCGCGTCGATCA
GTTCTTGCCTGTATGCCTTCCGGTCAAACGTCCGATTCATTCACCCTCCTTGCGGGATTGCCCCGACTCA
CGCCGGGGCAATGTGCCCTTATTCCTGATTTGACCCGCCTGGTGCCTTGGTGTCCAGATAATCCACCTTA
TCGGCAATGAAGTCGGTCCCGTAGACCGTCTGGCCGTCCTTCTCGTACTTGGTATTCCGAATCTTGCCCT
GCACGAATACCAGCGACCCCTTGCCCAAATACTTGCCGTGGGCCTCGGCCTGAGAGCCAAAACACTTGAT
GCGGAAGAAGTCGGTGCGCTCCTGCTTGTCGCCGGCATCGTTGCGCCACATCTAGGATCTGCCAGGAACC
GTAAAAAGGCCGCGTTGCTGGCGTTTTTCCATAGGCTCCGCCCCCCTGACGAGCATCACAAAAATCGACG
CTCAAGTCAGAGGTGGCGAAACCCGACAGGACTATAAAGATACCAGGCGTTTCCCCCTGGAAGCTCCCTC
GTGCGCTCTCCTGTTCCGACCCTGCCGCTTACCGGATACCTGTCCGCCTTTCTCCCTTCGGGAAGCGTGG
CGCTTTCTCATAGCTCACGCTGTAGGTATCTCAGTTCGGTGTAGGTCGTTCGCTCCAAGCTGGGCTGTGT
GCACGAACCCCCCGTTCAGCCCGACCGCTGCGCCTTATCCGGTAACTATCGTCTTGAGTCCAACCCGGTA
AGACACGACTTATCGCCACTGGCAGCAGCCACTGGTAACAGGATTAGCAGAGCGAGGTATGTAGGCGGTG
CTACAGAGTTCTTGAAGTGGTGGCCTAACTACGGCTACACTAGAAGAACAGTATTTGGTATCTGCGCTCT
GCTGAAGCCAGTTACCTTCGGAAAAAGAGTTGGTAGCTCTTGATCCGGCAAACAAACCACCGCTGGTAGC
GGTGGTTTTTTTGTTTGCAAGCAGCAGATTACGCGCAGAAAAAAAGGATCTCAAGAAGATCCTTTGATCT
TTTCTACGGGGTCTGACGCTCAGTGGAACGAAAACTCACGTTAAGGGATTTTGGTCATGAGATTATCAAA
AAGGATCTTCACCTAGATCCTTTTAAATTAAAAATGAAGTTTTAAATCAATCTAAAGTATATATGAGTAA
ACTTGGTCTGACAGTTACCAATGCTTAATCAGTGAGGCACCTATCTCAGCGATCTGTCTATTTCGTTCAT
CCATAGTTGCCTGACTCCCCGTCGTGTAGATAACTACGATACGGGAGGGCTTACCATCTGGCCCCAGTGC
TGCAATGATACCGCGAGAACCACGCTCACCGGCTCCAGATTTATCAGCAATAAACCAGCCAGCCGGAAGG
GCCGAGCGCAGAAGTGGTCCTGCAACTTTATCCGCCTCCATCCAGTCTATTAATTGTTGCCGGGAAGCTA
GAGTAAGTAGTTCGCCAGTTAATAGTTTGCGCAACGTTGTTGCCATTGCTACAGGCATCGTGGTGTCACG
CTCGTCGTTTGGTATGGCTTCATTCAGCTCCGGTTCCCAACGATCAAGGCGAGTTACATGATCCCCCATG
TTGTGCAAAAAAGCGGTTAGCTCCTTCGGTCCTCCGATCGTTGTCAGAAGTAAGTTGGCCGCAGTGTTAT
CACTCATGGTTATGGCAGCACTGCATAATTCTCTTACTGTCATGCCATCCGTAAGATGCTTTTCTGTGAC
TGGTGAGTACTCAACCAAGTCATTCTGAGAATAGTGTATGCGGCGACCGAGTTGCTCTTGCCCGGCGTCA
ATACGGGATAATACCGCGCCACATAGCAGAACTTTAAAAGTGCTCATCATTGGAAAACGTTCTTCGGGGC
GAAAACTCTCAAGGATCTTACCGCTGTTGAGATCCAGTTCGATGTAACCCACTCGTGCACCCAACTGATC
TTCAGCATCTTTTACTTTCACCAGCGTTTCTGGGTGAGCAAAAACAGGAAGGCAAAATGCCGCAAAAAAG
GGAATAAGGGCGACACGGAAATGTTGAATACTCATACTCTTCCTTTTTCAATATTATTGAAGCATTTATC
AAGGTTATTGTCTCATGAGCGGATACATATTTGAATGTATTTAGAAAAATAAACAAATAGGGGTTCCGCG
CACGAATTGGCCAGCGCTGCCATTTTTGGGGTGAGGCCGTTCGCGGCCGAGGGGCGCAGCCCCTGGGGGG
ATGGGAGGCCCGCGTTAGCGGGCCGGGAGGGTTCGAGAAGGGGGGGCACCCCCCTTCGGCGTGCGCGGTC
ACGCGCACAGGGCGCAGCCCTGGTTAAAAACAAGGTTTATAAATATTGGTTTAAAAGCAGGTTAAAAGAC
AGGTTAGCGGTGGCCGAAAAACGGGCGGAAACCCTTGCAAATGCTGGATTTTCTGCCTGTGGACAGCCCC
TCAAATGTCAATAGGTGCGCCCCTCATCTGTCAGCACTCTGCCCCTCAAGTGTCAAGGATCGCGCCCCTC
ATCTGTCAGTAGTCGCGCCCCTCAAGTGTCAATACCGCAGGGCACTTATCCCCAGGCTTGTCCACATCAT
CTGTGGGAAACTCGCGTAAAATCAGGCGTTTTCGCCGATTTGCGAGGCTGGCCAGCTCCACGTCGCCGGC
CGAAATCGAGCCTGCCCCTCATCTGTCAACGCCGCGCCGGGTGAGTCGGCCCCTCAAGTGTCAACGTCCG
CCCCTCATCTGTCAGTGAGGGCCAAGTTTTCCGCGAGGTATCCACAACGCCGGCGGCCGCGGTGTCTCGC
ACACGGCTTCGACGGCGTTTCTGGCGCGTTTGCAGGGCCATAGACGGCCGCCAGCCCAGCGGCGAGGGCA
ACCAGCCCGGTGAGCGTCGCAAAGGAGATCCTGATCTGACTGATGGGCTGCCTGTATCGAGTGGTGATTT
TGTGCCGAGCTGCCGGTCGGGGAGCTGTTGGCTGGCTGGTGGCAGGATATATTGTGGTGTAAACAAATTG
ACGCTTAGACAACTTAATAACACATTGCGGACGTTTTTAATGTACTGGGGTGGATGCAGTGGGCCCCACT
CTGTGAAGACAATGCCGAATTCGGATCCGGAGGGAGGCGTGTCGTTTTAGTGAGGATCGAAAGGACAGTA
ATCGAAAGGACAGTAATCGAAAGGACAGTACTATATAAGGTTTTGCTATTCATTGAAAGCAGTAGTGACT
GATTTGTATATAATGTACTGTATTTTTACAACAATTACCAACAACAACAAACAACAAACAACATTACAAT
TACTATTTACAATTACAATGGAGGACGCCAAAAACATAAAGAAAGGCCCGGCGCCATTCTATCCGCTGGA
AGATGGAACCGCTGGAGAGCAACTGCATAAGGCTATGAAGAGATACGCCCTGGTTCCTGGAACAATTGCT
TTTACAGATGCACATATCGAGGTGGACATCACTTACGCTGAGTACTTCGAAATGTCCGTTCGGTTGGCAG
AAGCTATGAAACGATATGGGCTGAATACAAATCACAGAATCGTCGTATGCAGTGAAAACTCTCTTCAATT
CTTTATGCCGGTGTTGGGCGCGTTATTTATCGGAGTTGCAGTTGCGCCCGCGAACGACATTTATAATGAA
CGTGAATTGCTCAACAGTATGGGCATTTCGCAGCCTACCGTGGTGTTCGTTTCCAAAAAGGGGTTGCAAA
AAATTTTGAACGTGCAAAAAAAGCTCCCAATCATCCAAAAAATTATTATCATGGATTCTAAAACGGATTA
CCAGGGATTTCAGTCGATGTACACGTTCGTCACATCTCATCTACCTCCCGGTTTTAATGAATACGATTTT
GTGCCAGAGTCCTTCGATAGGGACAAGACAATTGCACTGATCATGAACTCCTCTGGATCTACTGGTCTGC
CTAAAGGTGTCGCTCTGCCTCATAGAACTGCCTGCGTGAGATTCTCGCATGCCAGAGATCCTATTTTTGG
CAATCAAATCATTCCGGATACTGCGATTTTAAGTGTTGTTCCATTCCATCACGGTTTTGGAATGTTTACT
ACACTCGGATATTTGATATGTGGATTTCGAGTCGTCTTAATGTATAGATTTGAAGAAGAACTGTTTCTGA
GGAGCCTTCAGGATTACAAGATTCAAAGTGCGCTGCTGGTGCCAACCCTATTCTCCTTCTTCGCCAAAAG
CACTCTGATTGACAAATACGATTTATCTAATTTACACGAAATTGCTTCTGGTGGCGCTCCCCTCTCTAAG
GAAGTCGGGGAAGCGGTTGCCAAGAGGTTCCATCTGCCAGGTATCAGGCAAGGATATGGGCTCACTGAGA
CTACATCAGCTATTCTGATTACACCCGAGGGGGATGATAAACCGGGCGCGGTCGGTAAAGTTGTTCCATT
TTTTGAAGCGAAGGTTGTGGATCTGGATACCGGGAAAACGCTGGGCGTTAATCAAAGAGGCGAACTGTGT
GTGAGAGGTCCTATGATTATGTCCGGTTATGTAAACAATCCGGAAGCGACCAACGCCTTGATTGACAAGG
ATGGATGGCTACATTCTGGAGACATAGCTTACTGGGACGAGGACGAACACTTCTTCATCGTTGACCGCCT
GAAGTCTCTGATTAAGTACAAAGGCTATCAGGTGGCTCCCGCTGAATTGGAATCCATCTTGCTCCAACAC
CCCAACATCTTCGACGCAGGTGTCGCAGGTCTGCCCGACGATGACGCCGGTGAACTTCCCGCCGCCGTTG
TTGTTTTGGAGCACGGAAAGACGATGACGGAAAAAGAGATCGTGGATTACGTCGCCAGTCAAGTAACAAC
CGCGAAAAAGTTGCGCGGAGGAGTTGTGTTTGTGGACGAAGTACCGAAAGGTCTTACCGGAAAACTCGAC
GCAAGAAAAATCAGAGAGATCCTCATAAAGGCCAAGAAGGGCGGAAAGATCGCCGTGGGTTCGGATTATA
AGGACCATGACGGAGACTATAAGGACCATGACCTCGACGCTGCAGCAGCGGATTATAAGGACGATGACGA
TAAGTGAGCTTGTCCTGCTTTAATGAGATATGCGAGAAGCCTATGATCGCATGATATTTGCTTTCAATTC
TGTTGTGCACGTTGTAAAAAACCTGAGCATGTGTAGCTCAGATCCTTACCGCCGGTTTCGGTTCATTCTA
ATGAATATATCACCCGTTACTATCGTATTTTTATGAATAATATTCTCCGTTCAATTTACTGATTGTACCC
TACTACTTATATGTACAATATTAAAATGAAAACAATATATTGTGCTGAATAGGTTTATAGCGACATCTAT
GATAGAGCGCCACAATAACAAACAATTGCGTTTTATTATTACAAATCCAATTTTAAAAAAAGCGGCAGAA
CCGGTCAAACCTAAAAGACTGATTACATAAATCTTATTCAAATTTCAAAAGTGCCCCAGGGGCTAGTATC
TACGACACACCGAGCGGCGAACTAATAACGCTCACTGAAGGGAACTCCGGTTCCCCGCCGGCGCGCATGG
GTGAGATTCCTTGAAGTTGAGTATTGGCCGTCCGCTCTACCGAAAGTTACGGGCACCATTCAACCCGGTC
CAGCACGGCGGCCGGGTAACCGACTTGCTGCCCCGAGAATTATGCAGCATTTTTTTGGTGTATGTGGGCC
CCAAATGAAGTGCAGGTCAAACCTTGACAGTGACGACAAATCGTTGGGCGGGTCCAGGGCGAATTTTGCG
ACAACATGTCGAGGCTCAGCAGGACCGCT
Features (pLannotate 1.2.2; 11 found; start..end, strand, type, name):
     42..66      +  misc_feature   RB T-DNA repeat: right border repeat from nopaline C58 T-DNA
    178..198     -  CDS            TetR (fragment): tetracycline resistance regulatory protein; tetR
    225..1370    -  CDS            trfA: TRFA_ECOLX - Experimental evidence at protein level: Swiss-Prot protein existence level 1. Also involved in plasmid copy number control, promoting intermolecular coupling of protein bound iterons at oriV, which inhibits replication initiation. From Escherichia coli.
   1706..2294    -  rep_origin     ori: high-copy-number ColE1/pMB1/pBR322/pUC origin of replication
   2465..3325    -  CDS            AmpR: β-lactamase; bla; confers resistance to ampicillin, carbenicillin, and related antibiotics
   3326..3430    -  promoter       AmpR promoter: bla
   3517..4148    -  rep_origin     oriV: incP origin of replication
   4240..4264    +  misc_feature   LB T-DNA repeat: left border repeat from nopaline C58 T-DNA
   4511..4566    +  misc_feature   TMV Ω: translational enhancer from the tobacco mosaic virus 5'-leader sequence (Gallie et al., 1988)
   4568..6217    +  CDS            luciferase: firefly luciferase; luc+; enhanced luc+ version of the luciferase gene
   6315..7022    +  terminator     OCS terminator: octopine synthase terminator
