[The description below was written by a language model from this plasmid's Addgene catalogue record and pLannotate feature annotations shown in this document.]
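Description:
pEPYC1CB0434 is a MoClo (Golden Gate modular cloning) Level 1 plasmid built in the pICH47732 acceptor backbone and carrying a single plant transcription unit that reports promoter activity through firefly luciferase. The 7,029 bp backbone is a binary-type vector. Nopaline-type left and right T-DNA border repeats flank the cargo, and an incP oriV origin with the trfA replication initiator gives broad-host-range replication of the kind used for maintenance in Agrobacterium. A high-copy ColE1/pUC origin supports propagation in E. coli. Selection is by ampicillin through β-lactamase expressed from its native bla promoter. A short TetR fragment is also annotated and appears to be a backbone remnant rather than a functional gene.

The insert is described as MinSyn_009::TMV::LucF::Flag::ocsT. MinSyn_009 is a minimal synthetic plant promoter. It is not separately annotated in the feature table, but it presumably lies in the unannotated stretch between the left border and the TMV Ω leader. The Ω sequence is a 5′ translational enhancer from tobacco mosaic virus and precedes the luc+ firefly luciferase coding sequence. The record states that this is followed by a Flag tag, which is also not annotated but probably sits in the gap before the octopine synthase terminator. The cassette was assembled using BsaI sites that were destroyed during cloning, as is typical of Level 1 Golden Gate assembly.

The plasmid serves as a luciferase reporter for measuring the strength of the MinSyn_009 synthetic promoter in plant cells, as part of a study on the rational design of minimal plant promoters. As a Level 1 module, it could in principle also be combined with other transcription units in higher-level MoClo assemblies.
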