Addgene plasmid #154693: pEPYC1CB0434
Purpose: MoClo Level 1 luciferase reporter
Depositing lab: Nicola Patron. Depositing organization: Earlham Institute. Publication: Rational design of minimal synthetic promoters for plants. Cai YM, Kallam K, Tidd H, Gendarini G, Salzman A, Patron NJ. Nucleic Acids Res. 2020 Aug 28. pii: 5897334. doi: 10.1093/nar/gkaa682. PubMed 32856047.
Backbone
  Vector backbone: pICH47732
  Vector type: Synthetic Biology
Growth in bacteria
  Bacterial resistance: Ampicillin, 100 μg/mL
  Growth temperature: 37°C
  Growth strain: NEB Stable
  Copy number: High Copy
Gene/Insert
  Gene/Insert name: MinSyn_009 Firefly luciferase expression cassette [MinSyn_009::TMV::LucF::Flag::ocsT]
  Species: Synthetic
  Cloning method: Restriction Enzyme; 5′ cloning site BsaI (destroyed during cloning); 3′ cloning site BsaI (destroyed during cloning)
Terms and licenses: Academic/Nonprofit Terms; Industry Terms: Not Available to Industry
Depositor comments: Please visit https://www.biorxiv.org/content/10.1101/2020.05.14.095406v1 for bioRxiv preprint.
How to cite: pEPYC1CB0434 was a gift from Nicola Patron (Addgene plasmid # 154693 ; http://n2t.net/addgene:154693 ; RRID:Addgene_154693)
